Addgene plasmid #192126: pAAV-CMV-Hsp2Cas9
Purpose: Expresses Hsp2Cas9
Depositing lab: Yongming Wang. Depositing organization: Fudan University. Publication: Genome editing with natural and engineered CjCas9 orthologs. Gao S, Wang Y, Qi T, Wei J, Hu Z, Liu J, Sun S, Liu H, Wang Y. Mol Ther. 2023 Apr 5;31(4):1177-1187. doi: 10.1016/j.ymthe.2023.01.029. Epub 2023 Feb 1. PubMed 36733251.
Backbone
  Vector backbone: AAV2 ITR vector
  Vector type: Mammalian Expression, AAV
Growth in bacteria
  Bacterial resistance: Ampicillin, 100 μg/mL
  Growth temperature: 37°C
  Growth strain: NEB Stable
  Copy number: High Copy
Gene/Insert
  Gene/Insert name: Hsp2Cas9
  Species: Synthetic
  Cloning method: Gibson Cloning
Terms and licenses: Academic/Nonprofit Terms; Industry Terms: Not Available to Industry
How to cite: pAAV-CMV-Hsp2Cas9 was a gift from Yongming Wang (Addgene plasmid # 192126 ; http://n2t.net/addgene:192126 ; RRID:Addgene_192126)
