[The description below was written by a language model from this plasmid's Addgene catalogue record and pLannotate feature annotations shown in this document.]
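Description:
pAAV-CMV-Hsp2Cas9 is a 7.4 kb AAV transfer plasmid for mammalian expression of Hsp2Cas9, a synthetic Cas9 coding sequence associated with a study of natural and engineered orthologs of the compact Campylobacter jejuni Cas9. It is built on an AAV2 ITR backbone and is propagated in E. coli as a high-copy plasmid through a ColE1/pUC-type origin, with ampicillin selection provided by the bla gene under its own promoter. An f1 phage origin is also present, along with small remnants of pBR322 bom and rop sequences. A recombination-deficient host strain is recorded for growth, as is typical for plasmids with repeat-rich ITRs.

Between the ITRs the plasmid carries two expression units. The first is a U6 RNA polymerase III promoter followed by a C. jejuni-type guide RNA scaffold, which provides the sgRNA component. The record does not say whether a specific spacer is already installed. The second is the human CMV immediate-early enhancer and promoter, followed by a stretch of roughly 3.4 kb that the automated annotation leaves unlabelled and that ends at an SV40 polyadenylation signal. This gap is presumably where the Hsp2Cas9 open reading frame lies, but the feature table does not identify it, and it lists no nuclear localization signals or epitope tags. The right-hand ITR is annotated in full, whereas the left one is detected only as short fragments, which may reflect the difficulty of sequencing or annotating these repeats.

With nuclease and guide cassettes in a single ITR-flanked unit, the plasmid is suited to genome editing in mammalian cells by direct transfection, and in principle to packaging as an all-in-one recombinant AAV.
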