Features (pLannotate 1.2.2; 16 found; start..end, strand, type, name):
     12..39      +  repeat_region  AAV2 ITR (fragment): inverted terminal repeat of adeno-associated virus serotype 2 inverted
     68..95      +  repeat_region  AAV2 ITR (fragment): inverted terminal repeat of adeno-associated virus serotype 2 inverted
    156..468     +  promoter       U6 promoter: RNA polymerase III promoter for mouse U6 snRNA (Das et al., 1988)
    488..560     +  misc_RNA       Cj gRNA scaffold: guide RNA scaffold for the Campylobacter jejuni CRISPR/Cas9 system (Kim et al., 2016)
    573..593     +  misc_feature   MCS (fragment): pBluescript multiple cloning site
    672..975     +  enhancer       CMV enhancer: human cytomegalovirus immediate early enhancer
    976..1179    +  promoter       CMV promoter: human cytomegalovirus (CMV) immediate early promoter
   4556..4637    -  polyA_signal   SV40 poly(A) signal: SV40 polyadenylation signal
   4664..4804    +  repeat_region  AAV2 ITR: inverted terminal repeat of adeno-associated virus serotype 2 inverted
   4809..4860    -  misc_feature   bom (fragment): basis of mobility region from pBR322
   4879..5334    +  rep_origin     f1 ori (sequence partly withheld): f1 bacteriophage origin of replication; arrow indicates direction of (+) strand synthesis
   5335..5384    -  misc_feature   bom (fragment): basis of mobility region from pBR322
   5486..5521    -  CDS            rop (fragment): Rop protein, which maintains plasmids at low copy number; rop
   5616..5720    +  promoter       AmpR promoter: bla
   5721..6581    +  CDS            AmpR: β-lactamase; bla; confers resistance to ampicillin, carbenicillin, and related antibiotics
   6752..7340    +  rep_origin     ori: high-copy-number ColE1/pMB1/pBR322/pUC origin of replication
>Addgene plasmid #192126 | pAAV-CMV-Hsp2Cas9 | addgene full sequence | sequence record 385815 | Addgene NGS Result
CCTGCAGGCAGCTGCGCGCTCGCTCGCTCACTGAGGCCGCCCGGGCGTCGGGCGACCTTTGGTCGCCCGG
CCTCAGTGAGCGAGCGAGCGCGCAGAGAGGGAGTGGCCAACTCCATCACTAGGGGTTCCTGCGGCCGCAC
GCGGCCCGCTCTAGAGATCCGACGCGCCATCTCTAGGCCCGCGCCGGCCCCCTCGCACAGACTTGTGGGA
GAAGCTCGGCTACTCCCCTGCCCCGGTTAATTTGCATATAATATTTCCTAGTAACTATAGAGGCTTAATG
TGCGATAAAAGACAGATAATCTGTTCTTTTTAATACTAGCTACATTTTACATGATAGGCTTGGATTTCTA
TAAGAGATACAAATACTAAATTATTATTTTAAAAAACAGCACAAAAGGAAACTCACCCTAACTGTAAAGT
AATTGTGTGTTTTGAGACTATAAATATCCCTTGGAGAAAAGCCTTGTTTGCAGTCTTCTCAGAAGACGTT
TTAGTCCCTGAAAAGGGACTAAAATAAAGAGTTTGCGGGACTCTGCGGGGTTACAATCCCCTAAAACCGC
TTTTTTACTAGTCTCGAGGGGGGGCCCGGTACCCAATTCGCCCTATAGTTCTAGTTATTAATAGTAATCA
ATTACGGGGTCATTAGTTCATAGCCCATATATGGAGTTCCGCGTTACATAACTTACGGTAAATGGCCCGC
CTGGCTGACCGCCCAACGACCCCCGCCCATTGACGTCAATAATGACGTATGTTCCCATAGTAACGCCAAT
AGGGACTTTCCATTGACGTCAATGGGTGGAGTATTTACGGTAAACTGCCCACTTGGCAGTACATCAAGTG
TATCATATGCCAAGTACGCCCCCTATTGACGTCAATGACGGTAAATGGCCCGCCTGGCATTATGCCCAGT
ACATGACCTTATGGGACTTTCCTACTTGGCAGTACATCTACGTATTAGTCATCGCTATTACCATGGTGAT
GCGGTTTTGGCAGTACATCAATGGGCGTGGATAGCGGTTTGACTCACGGGGATTTCCAAGTCTCCACCCC
ATTGACGTCAATGGGAGTTTGTTTTGGCACCAAAATCAACGGGACTTTCCAAAATGTCGTAACAACTCCG
CCCCATTGACGCAAATGGGCGGTAGGCGTGTACGGTGGGAGGTCTATATAAGCAGAGCTGGTTTAGTGAA
CCGTCAGATCCGCGCCACCATGGCCCCAAAGAAGAAGCGGAAGGTCGGTATCCACGGAGTCCCAAAGATC
CTGGGCTTCGATATCGGAATCGCCAGCGTGGGATGGGCCTACGTGGAGGAAAACGAGCTGAGAGATTGCG
GCGTGCGGATCTTCACAAAGGCCGAGAATAGCACAGGTGAGTCCCTGGCCCTGCCTCGGCGGGAAGCCAG
AGGCACACGGAGACGCCTGAAGCGGAGAAAACAGAGACTGAACGAACTTAAGAGACTGCTGTGTAAACAA
TTCAACTTCAACCTGAACGACTACTGCAGCAACGACGGCGAGCTGGCCAAAGCCTATCAGACAACCAAGG
ACACCAAAAGCCCCTATGAGCTGCGCGCACTGGCCCTGGAGCAGAAGCTGGACAGCAAGGATCTGGTGCG
CGTCATCCTGCACATTGCCAAGCACAGAGGCTACGGTAACAAGCATGCCAAAAGAGACCTGGAAGCCGAA
GAAAAAATCAAGGCCAAGATCGAGAAGGAGGACCAGGAGATCACCCAGAAAGCCACCCAGGAGAAGCAAA
GCACCACCACAAAGGGCGACAGCAAGAAAGAGCAGGAGCAGGTGCTGAAAGCTCTGTACAGAAATGAAAC
AGCCCTGAAACACTACCAGACCGTGGGCCAGTACTTCTACAAGGAGTTCAAAGAGAAAGGCCAAAGAATC
CGGAATACCACCAACAACTACCAGCACACCATGCGGCAGGACTGGCTGAAGAAGGAACTGGAGCTGATCT
TCGAGAAGCAGAAAGAGTTTGGCGCTAAATTCTCTGAAGGATTCGAGAACAAGATCATCGAGATCGCCTT
CTTCCAGAGGGACCTGAAGTCTTTTGAGGACAAGGTGGGCCAATGTACCTTCTACCCAAACGAACCTCGG
GCCCCTAAGGACAGCCTGAGCGCCATCGAGTTCGTGACACTGACAAGAATCATCAACACCCTGAAGAATC
TGGAGGAAAAGAGCAAGAACCTGGGCATAGGCGAAGTGTACGGAAAGGATAAGATCAAGGAGATTCTGAA
CATCGTGCTGGACAAAGGCGAGATCAGCTACAAGAAGCTGAGGGAAATCCTGGGCCTGAACGAGCAGATC
ACATTCAAGGACAACAAGCTCGATTACGCCAAAGACATGAAGGAGGAACAAAAAGTGAAACTGATCGAGT
TCAAGAATCTGAAAGACTTCAAAAAGGCCATCGGCGGAAGCTTCCAGGCTTTTGGCTCCTTTGAGACATT
CGACAGAAAGGAACTGGATCTGATCGCAACCGACATCGCCGTGATCAAATCCAGAGAAAACCTGGCTAAG
AAGCTGGAAAATTATCCCAGCCTGACACAGGAGCAAAGAGAATCTCTCTCTGAGCTCAATTTCAGCAAGC
ACATCAACCTGTCTCTGCGGGCCCTTGAGAAGATCCTGCCGTTCATGAGAGAGGGCCTGAGATACAACGA
GGCAGTCGAGAAGGCCGGACTGCAGGAGCACAGAAAGCACAAGCAAAAGTCCGACTTCCTGCCTCCTCTG
CAGGACTACGAGCCATACCTCGCCAACCCCGTGGTGGAAAGAGCCCTGAGCGAATACCGGAAAGTTCTGA
ACGCCCTGCTGAGAAAGTACGGCCAGGTGCACAAGATCCACCTGGAGTTCACCAGAGAGGCTAAGCTGAG
CAGCAAGGAACGGCAGAAGTACGAGAAGGAGCAACGGGAAAACTTCGCCAGAAACCAGGAGGCCGAGAAG
CAGTGCGAGGCCATCGGCCTGCCTCTGAATGATGCCAAAAACATCCTGAAGATGAAGCTGTGGATTGAGC
AGAGACAGCTGTGCGCCTACAGCGGCGAAAAGATCACCATTGAGCACCTGAAGGACAGCACAATGCTGGA
AATCGACCACATCTACCCTTACAGCAGATCCTACGATGACTCTTACAACAACAAGGTGCTGTGTCTGGCC
AGAGAAAATCAGAATAAAGGCAACCACACACCTTTTGAGGCCTTCGGCAAGGACACGGAAAAGTGGGACC
GGATCCTGAGCCTCGCTAGCAAGCTCCCTAAACCTAAGTACAGAAGAATCAGCAACAAGCAGTTCAAGGA
CAAGGAGGCCGGCTTCCTGGCTAGAAACATCGTGGACACCAGCTATATCGCGAGACTGGCCAGTGAATAC
ACAAAGCATTCTCTGAACTTCCTGCCACTGTCTGAGGACGAGGTGATGATCACCGGCGAAAAGGATTCTA
AAAAGCACGTCGAGGTGGTGAGCGGCAGCCTCACCGCCACCCTGCGGCACTACTGGGGCCTGGGCGGAAA
GAACGGGGACAAGGACAGAGATAACCACCTGCACCACGTGGTGGACGCTATCATCATCGCTTACACCAAC
GCCAAGGTTATCAAGGCCTTCTCTGATTTCAGGAAGCTGCAGGAGCAGAACAGAGCCAAGTTCTACGCTA
AGGAGATCGCCCAGTCTAAGGACAAGACCAAAAAAGGCTTTGAACCTCCATGTGAAAATTTCCGGAACAA
GATCCAGGAGAAGGTCGACAGTATCTTCGTGAGCAAGCCCCCCCGGAAGAGAGCCAGAGGCGCCCTGCAC
GAGGAAACCTTTTATAGCCTGAATGATGCCAGCCTTCTTAAGTCTTACGGCGGCCAGGAGGGCGTGCAGA
GGGCACTGGAGCTGGGCAAGATCAGACGGATCGGAACAAAAGTCGTGAGCAACGGCGAGATGAAGAGAGT
GGATATCTTCAAGGACAAGAAGGGCAAGTTCTACGGAGTGCCCATCTACACCATGGACTTCGCGCTGGGA
ATCCTGCCTAACAAGGCCGTGATCAGCGGCAAGAAAGACGGCGTGATCAAGGACTGGCTGGAAATGGACA
GCAACTACGAATTCTGCTTCTCTCTGTTTAAGGATGACCTGATCCTGGTGCAGAAGTCCGAGATGGAAGA
GCCCGAGCTGTGCTACTACGTGGGCTTTGATAGCTGCAGCCCTCGGATCATCGTGGATAAACACAATAAG
TGCTACAAGAACATGAGCGATAACGAGAAGAAACTGTTCACCCTGAAGGAAAGAGAGCGGAACAACAAGA
AGGAGGAACAGAAACAGGATGATGAGAATAAGGAACAGAAGATCATCGGCGGCAGACTCGGAATTCAGAA
CCTGAAAACATTTAAGAAGTACCAAGTGTCCCCTCTGGGCGAGGTGAAGGAGGTGGGAAAAGAGACCAGA
CAGGCCATCGCCCTGAAGAGCACCAAGCATATCAAGCAGGACTCCGGACCTCCAAAGAAAAAGAGAAAAG
TATACCCCTACGACGTGCCCGACTACGCCTAATAACTCTCGAGCTCGATGAGTTTGGACAAACCACAACT
AGAATGCAGTGAAAAAAATGCTTTATTTGTGAAATTTGTGATGCTATTGCTTTATTTGTAACCATTATAA
GCTGCAATAAACAAGTTAACGCACGTGCGGACCGAGCGGCCGCAGGAACCCCTAGTGATGGAGTTGGCCA
CTCCCTCTCTGCGCGCTCGCTCGCTCACTGAGGCCGGGCGACCAAAGGTCGCCCGACGCCCGGGCTTTGC
CCGGGCGGCCTCAGTGAGCGAGCGAGCGCGCAGCTGCCTGCAGGGGCGCCTGATGCGGTATTTTCTCCTT
ACGCATCTGTGCGGTATTTCACACCGCATA
[95 nt withheld, positions 4861-4955]
T
[46 nt withheld, positions 4957-5002]
C
[141 nt withheld, positions 5004-5144]
CCTTTGACGTTGGAGTCCACGTTCTTT
[37 nt withheld, positions 5172-5208]
ACTCTATCTCGGGCTATTCTTTTGATTTATAAGGGATTTTGCCGATTTCGGTCTATTGGTTAAAAAATGA
GCTGATTTAACAAAAATTTAACGCGAATTTTAACAAAATATTAACGTTTACAATTTTATGGTGCACTCTC
AGTACAATCTGCTCTGATGCCGCATAGTTAAGCCAGCCCCGACACCCGCCAACACCCGCTGACGCGCCCT
GACGGGCTTGTCTGCTCCCGGCATCCGCTTACAGACAAGCTGTGACCGTCTCCGGGAGCTGCATGTGTCA
GAGGTTTTCACCGTCATCACCGAAACGCGCGAGACGAAAGGGCCTCGTGATACGCCTATTTTTATAGGTT
AATGTCATGATAATAATGGTTTCTTAGACGTCAGGTGGCACTTTTCGGGGAAATGTGCGCGGAACCCCTA
TTTGTTTATTTTTCTAAATACATTCAAATATGTATCCGCTCATGAGACAATAACCCTGATAAATGCTTCA
ATAATATTGAAAAAGGAAGAGTATGAGTATTCAACATTTCCGTGTCGCCCTTATTCCCTTTTTTGCGGCA
TTTTGCCTTCCTGTTTTTGCTCACCCAGAAACGCTGGTGAAAGTAAAAGATGCTGAAGATCAGTTGGGTG
CACGAGTGGGTTACATCGAACTGGATCTCAACAGCGGTAAGATCCTTGAGAGTTTTCGCCCCGAAGAACG
TTTTCCAATGATGAGCACTTTTAAAGTTCTGCTATGTGGCGCGGTATTATCCCGTATTGACGCCGGGCAA
GAGCAACTCGGTCGCCGCATACACTATTCTCAGAATGACTTGGTTGAGTACTCACCAGTCACAGAAAAGC
ATCTTACGGATGGCATGACAGTAAGAGAATTATGCAGTGCTGCCATAACCATGAGTGATAACACTGCGGC
CAACTTACTTCTGACAACGATCGGAGGACCGAAGGAGCTAACCGCTTTTTTGCACAACATGGGGGATCAT
GTAACTCGCCTTGATCGTTGGGAACCGGAGCTGAATGAAGCCATACCAAACGACGAGCGTGACACCACGA
TGCCTGTAGCAATGGCAACAACGTTGCGCAAACTATTAACTGGCGAACTACTTACTCTAGCTTCCCGGCA
ACAATTAATAGACTGGATGGAGGCGGATAAAGTTGCAGGACCACTTCTGCGCTCGGCCCTTCCGGCTGGC
TGGTTTATTGCTGATAAATCTGGAGCCGGTGAGCGTGGGTCTCGCGGTATCATTGCAGCACTGGGGCCAG
ATGGTAAGCCCTCCCGTATCGTAGTTATCTACACGACGGGGAGTCAGGCAACTATGGATGAACGAAATAG
ACAGATCGCTGAGATAGGTGCCTCACTGATTAAGCATTGGTAACTGTCAGACCAAGTTTACTCATATATA
CTTTAGATTGATTTAAAACTTCATTTTTAATTTAAAAGGATCTAGGTGAAGATCCTTTTTGATAATCTCA
TGACCAAAATCCCTTAACGTGAGTTTTCGTTCCACTGAGCGTCAGACCCCGTAGAAAAGATCAAAGGATC
TTCTTGAGATCCTTTTTTTCTGCGCGTAATCTGCTGCTTGCAAACAAAAAAACCACCGCTACCAGCGGTG
GTTTGTTTGCCGGATCAAGAGCTACCAACTCTTTTTCCGAAGGTAACTGGCTTCAGCAGAGCGCAGATAC
CAAATACTGTTCTTCTAGTGTAGCCGTAGTTAGGCCACCACTTCAAGAACTCTGTAGCACCGCCTACATA
CCTCGCTCTGCTAATCCTGTTACCAGTGGCTGCTGCCAGTGGCGATAAGTCGTGTCTTACCGGGTTGGAC
TCAAGACGATAGTTACCGGATAAGGCGCAGCGGTCGGGCTGAACGGGGGGTTCGTGCACACAGCCCAGCT
TGGAGCGAACGACCTACACCGAACTGAGATACCTACAGCGTGAGCTATGAGAAAGCGCCACGCTTCCCGA
AGGGAGAAAGGCGGACAGGTATCCGGTAAGCGGCAGGGTCGGAACAGGAGAGCGCACGAGGGAGCTTCCA
GGGGGAAACGCCTGGTATCTTTATAGTCCTGTCGGGTTTCGCCACCTCTGACTTGAGCGTCGATTTTTGT
GATGCTCGTCAGGGGGGCGGAGCCTATGGAAAAACGCCAGCAACGCGGCCTTTTTACGGTTCCTGGCCTT
TTGCTGGCCTTTTGCTCACATGT
